>Addgene plasmid #81612 | pDONR223_CTCF_p.N568K | addgene full sequence | sequence record 167349 | Addgene NGS Result
GGCAGTTCCCTACTCTCGCGTTAACGCTAGCATGGATGTTTTCCCAGTCACGACGTTGTAAAACGACGGC
CAGTCTTAAGCTCGGGCCCCAAATAATGATTTTATTTTGACTGATAGTGACCTGTTCGTTGCAACAAATT
GATGAGCAATGCTTTTTTATAATGCCAACTTTGTACAAAAAAGTTGGCATGGAAGGTGATGCAGTCGAAG
CCATTGTGGAGGAGTCCGAAACTTTTATTAAAGGAAAGGAGAGAAAGACTTACCAGAGACGCCGGGAAGG
GGGCCAGGAAGAAGATGCCTGCCACTTACCCCAGAACCAGACGGATGGGGGTGAGGTGGTCCAGGATGTC
AACAGCAGTGTACAGATGGTGATGATGGAACAGCTGGACCCCACCCTTCTTCAGATGAAGACTGAAGTAA
TGGAGGGCACAGTGGCTCCAGAAGCAGAGGCTGCTGTGGACGATACCCAGATTATAACTTTACAGGTTGT
AAATATGGAGGAACAGCCCATAAACATAGGAGAACTTCAGCTTGTTCAAGTACCTGTTCCTGTGACTGTA
CCTGTTGCTACCACTTCAGTAGAAGAACTTCAGGGGGCTTATGAAAATGAAGTGTCTAAAGAGGGCCTTG
CGGAAAGTGAACCCATGATATGCCACACCCTACCTTTGCCTGAAGGGTTTCAGGTGGTTAAAGTGGGGGC
CAATGGAGAGGTGGAGACACTAGAACAAGGGGAACTTCCACCCCAGGAAGATCCTAGTTGGCAAAAAGAC
CCAGACTATCAGCCACCAGCCAAAAAAACAAAGAAAACCAAAAAGAGCAAACTGCGTTATACAGAGGAGG
GCAAAGATGTAGATGTGTCTGTCTACGATTTTGAGGAAGAACAGCAGGAGGGTCTGCTATCAGAGGTTAA
TGCAGAGAAAGTGGTTGGTAATATGAAGCCTCCAAAGCCAACAAAAATTAAAAAGAAAGGTGTAAAGAAG
ACATTCCAGTGTGAGCTTTGCAGTTACACGTGTCCACGGCGTTCAAATTTGGATCGTCACATGAAAAGCC
ACACTGATGAGAGACCACACAAGTGCCATCTCTGTGGCAGGGCATTCAGAACAGTCACCCTCCTGAGGAA
TCACCTTAACACACACACAGGTACTCGTCCTCACAAGTGCCCAGACTGCGACATGGCCTTTGTGACCAGT
GGAGAATTGGTTCGGCATCGTCGTTACAAACACACCCACGAGAAGCCATTCAAGTGTTCCATGTGCGATT
ACGCCAGTGTAGAAGTCAGCAAATTAAAACGTCACATTCGCTCTCATACTGGAGAGCGTCCGTTTCAGTG
CAGTTTGTGCAGTTATGCCAGCAGGGACACATACAAGCTGAAAAGGCACATGAGAACCCATTCAGGGGAA
AAGCCTTATGAATGTTATATTTGTCATGCTCGGTTTACCCAAAGTGGTACCATGAAGATGCACATTTTAC
AGAAGCACACAGAAAATGTGGCCAAATTTCACTGTCCCCACTGTGACACAGTCATAGCCCGAAAAAGTGA
TTTGGGTGTCCACTTGCGAAAGCAGCATTCCTATATTGAGCAAGGCAAGAAATGCCGTTACTGTGATGCT
GTGTTTCATGAGCGCTATGCCCTCATCCAGCATCAGAAGTCACACAAGAATGAGAAGCGCTTTAAGTGTG
ACCAGTGTGATTACGCTTGTAGACAGGAGAGGCACATGATCATGCACAAGCGCACCCACACCGGGGAGAA
GCCTTACGCCTGCAGCCACTGCGATAAGACCTTCCGCCAGAAGCAGCTTCTCGACATGCACTTCAAGCGC
TATCACGACCCCAACTTCGTCCCTGCGGCTTTTGTCTGTTCTAAGTGTGGGAAAACATTTACACGTCGGA
AAACCATGGCAAGACATGCTGATAATTGTGCTGGCCCAGATGGCGTAGAGGGGGAAAATGGAGGAGAAAC
GAAGAAGAGTAAACGTGGAAGAAAAAGAAAGATGCGCTCTAAGAAAGAAGATTCCTCTGACAGTGAAAAT
GCTGAACCAGATCTGGACGACAATGAGGATGAGGAGGAGCCTGCCGTAGAAATTGAACCTGAGCCAGAGC
CTCAGCCTGTGACCCCAGCCCCACCACCCGCCAAGAAGCGGAGAGGACGACCCCCTGGCAGAACCAACCA
GCCCAAACAGAACCAGCCAACAGCTATCATTCAGGTTGAAGACCAGAATACAGGTGCAATTGAGAACATT
ATAGTTGAAGTAAAAAAAGAGCCAGATGCTGAGCCCGCAGAGGGAGAGGAAGAGGAGGCCCAGCCAGCTG
CCACAGATGCCCCCAACGGAGACCTCACGCCCGAGATGATCCTCAGCATGATGGACCGGTGATTGCCAAC
TTTCTTGTACAAAGTTGGCATTATAAGAAAGCATTGCTTATCAATTTGTTGCAACGAACAGGTCACTATC
AGTCAAAATAAAATCATTATTTGCCATCCAGCTGATATCCCCTATAGTGAGTCGTATTACATGGTCATAG
CTGTTTCCTGGCAGCTCTGGCCCGTGTCTCAAAATCTCTGATGTTACATTGCACAAGATAAAAATATATC
ATCATGCCTCCTCTAGACCAGCCAGGACAGAAATGCCTCGACTTCGCTGCTACCCAAGGTTGCCGGGTGA
CGCACACCGTGGAAACGGATGAAGGCACGAACCCAGTGGACATAAGCCTGTTCGGTTCGTAAGCTGTAAT
GCAAGTAGCGTATGCGCTCACGCAACTGGTCCAGAACCTTGACCGAACGCAGCGGTGGTAACGGCGCAGT
GGCGGTTTTCATGGCTTGTTATGACTGTTTTTTTGGGGTACAGTCTATGCCTCGGGCATCCAAGCAGCAA
GCGCGTTACGCCGTGGGTCGATGTTTGATGTTATGGAGCAGCAACGATGTTACGCAGCAGGGCAGTCGCC
CTAAAACAAAGTTAAACATTATGAGGGAAGCGGTGATCGCCGAAGTATCGACTCAACTATCAGAGGTAGT
TGGCGTCATCGAGCGCCATCTCGAACCGACGTTGCTGGCCGTACATTTGTACGGCTCCGCAGTGGATGGC
GGCCTGAAGCCACACAGTGATATTGATTTGCTGGTTACGGTGACCGTAAGGCTTGATGAAACAACGCGGC
GAGCTTTGATCAACGACCTTTTGGAAACTTCGGCTTCCCCTGGAGAGAGCGAGATTCTCCGCGCTGTAGA
AGTCACCATTGTTGTGCACGACGACATCATTCCGTGGCGTTATCCAGCTAAGCGCGAACTGCAATTTGGA
GAATGGCAGCGCAATGACATTCTTGCAGGTATCTTCGAGCCAGCCACGATCGACATTGATCTGGCTATCT
TGCTGACAAAAGCAAGAGAACATAGCGTTGCCTTGGTAGGTCCAGCGGCGGAGGAACTCTTTGATCCGGT
TCCTGAACAGGATCTATTTGAGGCGCTAAATGAAACCTTAACGCTATGGAACTCGCCGCCCGACTGGGCT
GGCGATGAGCGAAATGTAGTGCTTACGTTGTCCCGCATTTGGTACAGCGCAGTAACCGGCAAAATCGCGC
CGAAGGATGTCGCTGCCGACTGGGCAATGGAGCGCCTGCCGGCCCAGTATCAGCCCGTCATACTTGAAGC
TAGACAGGCTTATCTTGGACAAGAAGAAGATCGCTTGGCCTCGCGCGCAGATCAGTTGGAAGAATTTGTC
CACTACGTGAAAGGCGAGATCACCAAGGTAGTCGGCAAATAACCCTCGAGCCACCCATGACCAAAATCCC
TTAACGTGAGTTACGCGTCGTTCCACTGAGCGTCAGACCCCGTAGAAAAGATCAAAGGATCTTCTTGAGA
TCCTTTTTTTCTGCGCGTAATCTGCTGCTTGCAAACAAAAAAACCACCGCTACCAGCGGTGGTTTGTTTG
CCGGATCAAGAGCTACCAACTCTTTTTCCGAAGGTAACTGGCTTCAGCAGAGCGCAGATACCAAATACTG
TTCTTCTAGTGTAGCCGTAGTTAGGCCACCACTTCAAGAACTCTGTAGCACCGCCTACATACCTCGCTCT
GCTAATCCTGTTACCAGTGGCTGCTGCCAGTGGCGATAAGTCGTGTCTTACCGGGTTGGACTCAAGACGA
TAGTTACCGGATAAGGCGCAGCGGTCGGGCTGAACGGGGGGTTCGTGCACACAGCCCAGCTTGGAGCGAA
CGACCTACACCGAACTGAGATACCTACAGCGTGAGCTATGAGAAAGCGCCACGCTTCCCGAAGGGAGAAA
GGCGGACAGGTATCCGGTAAGCGGCAGGGTCGGAACAGGAGAGCGCACGAGGGAGCTTCCAGGGGGAAAC
GCCTGGTATCTTTATAGTCCTGTCGGGTTTCGCCACCTCTGACTTGAGCGTCGATTTTTGTGATGCTCGT
CAGGGGGGCGGAGCCTATGGAAAAACGCCAGCAACGCGGCCTTTTTACGGTTCCTGGCCTTTTGCTGGCC
TTTTGCTCACATGTTCTTTCCTGCGTTATCCCCTGATTCTGTGGATAACCGTATTACCGCCTTTGAGTGA
GCTGATACCGCTCGCCGCAGCCGAACGACCGAGCGCAGCGAGTCAGTGAGCGAGGAAGCGGAAGAGCGCC
CAATACGCAAACCGCCTCTCCCCGCGCGTTGGCCGATTCATTAATGCAGCTGGCACGACAGGTTTCCCGA
CTGGAAAGCGGGCAGTGAGCGCAACGCAATTAATACGCGTACCGCTAGCCAGGAAGAGTTTGTAGAAACG
CAAAAAGGCCATCCGTCAGGATGGCCTTCTGCTTAGTTTGATGCCTGGCAGTTTATGGCGGGCGTCCTGC
CCGCCACCCTCCGGGCCGTTGCTTCACAACGTTCAAATCCGCTCCCGGCGGATTTGTCCTACTCAGGAGA
GCGTTCACCGACAAACAACAGATAAAACGAAAGGCCCAGTCTTCCGACTGAGCCTTTCGTTTTATTTGAT
GCCT
Features (pLannotate 1.2.2; 12 found; start..end, strand, type, name):
     38..74      -  CDS            lacZα (fragment): LacZα fragment of β-galactosidase; lacZ fragment
     91..186     +  protein_bind   attL3: mutant version of attL; recombination site for the Gateway® LR reaction LR Clonase™
    189..2369    +  CDS            CTCF: CTCF_HUMAN - Experimental evidence at protein level: Swiss-Prot protein existence level 1. Chromatin binding factor that binds to DNA sequence specific sites. Involved in transcriptional regulation by binding to chromatin insulators and preventing interaction between promoter and nearby enhancers and silencers. Acts as transcriptional repressor binding to promoters of vertebrate MYC gene and BAG1 gene. Also binds to the PLK and PIM1 promoters. Acts as a transcriptional activator of APP. Regulates APOA1/C3/A4/A5 gene cluster and controls MHC class II gene expression. Plays an essential role in
   2377..2472    -  protein_bind   attL3: mutant version of attL; recombination site for the Gateway® LR reaction LR Clonase™
   2491..2509    -  promoter       T7 promoter: promoter for bacteriophage T7 RNA polymerase
   2699..2722    +  promoter       Pc promoter (fragment): intI1 (promoter lies within the coding sequence); class 1 integron promoter
   2898..2954    +  CDS            GmR (fragment): gentamycin acetyltransferase; aacC1; confers resistance to gentamycin
   2961..3752    +  CDS            SmR: aminoglycoside adenylyltransferase (Murphy, 1985); aadA; confers resistance to spectinomycin and streptomycin
   3845..4433    +  rep_origin     ori: high-copy-number ColE1/pMB1/pBR322/pUC origin of replication
   4616..4708    +  CDS            lacI (fragment): lac repressor; lacI; The lac repressor binds to the lac operator to inhibit transcription in E. coli. This inhibition can be relieved by adding lactose or isopropyl-β-D-thiogalactopyranoside (IPTG).
   4763..4790    -  terminator     rrnB T2 terminator: transcription terminator T2 from the E. coli rrnB gene
   4922..4965    +  terminator     rrnB T1 terminator: Escherichia coli rrnB; transcription terminator T1 from the E. coli rrnB gene
