[The description below was written by a language model from this plasmid's Addgene catalogue record and pLannotate feature annotations shown in this document.]
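Description:
pDONR223_CTCF_p.N568K is a Gateway entry clone built on the Invitrogen pDONR223 backbone and carrying the human CTCF open reading frame with an N568K missense substitution. It belongs to the Target Accelerator Plasmid Collection, a set of cancer-associated variant alleles assembled for systematic functional testing. The plasmid is maintained in E. coli at high copy through a ColE1/pUC-type origin and is selected with spectinomycin via the aadA (SmR) aminoglycoside adenylyltransferase gene. That gene lies downstream of a fragment of a class 1 integron Pc promoter and a short remnant of a gentamicin resistance gene. The sequenced record is 4,974 nt. Small lacZα and lacI fragments are backbone remnants, and the rrnB T1 and T2 terminators help insulate the cloning region from read-through transcription.

The CTCF coding sequence (about 2.2 kb) encodes the zinc-finger chromatin-binding factor known for insulator function and transcriptional regulation. It is flanked on both sides by attL-type recombination sites, which the automated annotation labels as attL3. These sites allow the insert to be moved by an LR Clonase reaction into any compatible Gateway destination vector. The record lists no promoter for the insert, so the plasmid is a shuttle and archival clone rather than an expression construct. The only nearby promoter is a T7 promoter outside the downstream att site, oriented toward the insert on the opposite strand. The clone is in the "closed" configuration, with a stop codon immediately after the ORF, so destination vectors will yield native-C-terminus or N-terminally tagged protein but not C-terminal fusions. Its typical use is to transfer the variant into expression vectors to compare its activity with wild-type CTCF.
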