Addgene plasmid #81612: pDONR223_CTCF_p.N568K
Purpose: Gateway Donor vector containing CTCF , part of the Target Accelerator Plasmid Collection.
Depositing lab: Jesse Boehm & William Hahn & David Root. Depositing organization: Broad Institute. Publication: Systematic Functional Interrogation of Rare Cancer Variants Identifies Oncogenic Alleles. Kim E, Ilic N, Shrestha Y, Zou L, Kamburov A, Zhu C, Yang X, Lubonja R, Tran N, Nguyen C, Lawrence MS, Piccioni F, Bagul M, Doench JG, Chouinard CR, Wu X, Hogstrom L, Natoli T, Tamayo P, Horn H, Corsello SM, Lage K, Root DE, Subramanian A, Golub TR, Getz G, Boehm JS, Hahn WC. Cancer Discov. 2016 Jul;6(7):714-26. doi: 10.1158/2159-8290.CD-16-0160. Epub 2016 May 4. PubMed 27147599.
Backbone
  Vector backbone: pDONR223
  Backbone manufacturer: Invitrogen
  Backbone size w/o insert (bp): 2790
  Vector type: Gateway Entry vector
Growth in bacteria
  Bacterial resistance: Spectinomycin, 50 μg/mL
  Growth temperature: 37°C
  Growth strain: DH5alpha
  Copy number: High Copy
Gene/Insert
  Gene/Insert name: CTCF
  Species: H. sapiens (human)
  Mutation: N568K
  GenBank ID: NM_006565.3
  Entrez Gene: CTCF (a.k.a. CFAP108, FAP108, MRD21)
  Promoter: None
  Cloning method: Gateway Cloning
  Sequencing primers: 5′ M13pUC-fwd; 3′ M13-Rev
Terms and licenses: Academic/Nonprofit Terms; Industry Terms: Not Available to Industry
Depositor comments: Closed state: stop codon immediately follows insert
How to cite: pDONR223_CTCF_p.N568K was a gift from Jesse Boehm & William Hahn & David Root (Addgene plasmid # 81612 ; http://n2t.net/addgene:81612 ; RRID:Addgene_81612)
