>Addgene plasmid #81612 | pDONR223_CTCF_p.N568K | depositor partial sequence | sequence record 154931 | Insert sequence
ATGGAAGGTGATGCAGTCGAAGCCATTGTGGAGGAGTCCGAAACTTTTATTAAAGGAAAGGAGAGAAAGA
CTTACCAGAGACGCCGGGAAGGGGGCCAGGAAGAAGATGCCTGCCACTTACCCCAGAACCAGACGGATGG
GGGTGAGGTGGTCCAGGATGTCAACAGCAGTGTACAGATGGTGATGATGGAACAGCTGGACCCCACCCTT
CTTCAGATGAAGACTGAAGTAATGGAGGGCACAGTGGCTCCAGAAGCAGAGGCTGCTGTGGACGATACCC
AGATTATAACTTTACAGGTTGTAAATATGGAGGAACAGCCCATAAACATAGGAGAACTTCAGCTTGTTCA
AGTACCTGTTCCTGTGACTGTACCTGTTGCTACCACTTCAGTAGAAGAACTTCAGGGGGCTTATGAAAAT
GAAGTGTCTAAAGAGGGCCTTGCGGAAAGTGAACCCATGATATGCCACACCCTACCTTTGCCTGAAGGGT
TTCAGGTGGTTAAAGTGGGGGCCAATGGAGAGGTGGAGACACTAGAACAAGGGGAACTTCCACCCCAGGA
AGATCCTAGTTGGCAAAAAGACCCAGACTATCAGCCACCAGCCAAAAAAACAAAGAAAACCAAAAAGAGC
AAACTGCGTTATACAGAGGAGGGCAAAGATGTAGATGTGTCTGTCTACGATTTTGAGGAAGAACAGCAGG
AGGGTCTGCTATCAGAGGTTAATGCAGAGAAAGTGGTTGGTAATATGAAGCCTCCAAAGCCAACAAAAAT
TAAAAAGAAAGGTGTAAAGAAGACATTCCAGTGTGAGCTTTGCAGTTACACGTGTCCACGGCGTTCAAAT
TTGGATCGTCACATGAAAAGCCACACTGATGAGAGACCACACAAGTGCCATCTCTGTGGCAGGGCATTCA
GAACAGTCACCCTCCTGAGGAATCACCTTAACACACACACAGGTACTCGTCCTCACAAGTGCCCAGACTG
CGACATGGCCTTTGTGACCAGTGGAGAATTGGTTCGGCATCGTCGTTACAAACACACCCACGAGAAGCCA
TTCAAGTGTTCCATGTGCGATTACGCCAGTGTAGAAGTCAGCAAATTAAAACGTCACATTCGCTCTCATA
CTGGAGAGCGTCCGTTTCAGTGCAGTTTGTGCAGTTATGCCAGCAGGGACACATACAAGCTGAAAAGGCA
CATGAGAACCCATTCAGGGGAAAAGCCTTATGAATGTTATATTTGTCATGCTCGGTTTACCCAAAGTGGT
ACCATGAAGATGCACATTTTACAGAAGCACACAGAAAATGTGGCCAAATTTCACTGTCCCCACTGTGACA
CAGTCATAGCCCGAAAAAGTGATTTGGGTGTCCACTTGCGAAAGCAGCATTCCTATATTGAGCAAGGCAA
GAAATGCCGTTACTGTGATGCTGTGTTTCATGAGCGCTATGCCCTCATCCAGCATCAGAAGTCACACAAG
AATGAGAAGCGCTTTAAGTGTGACCAGTGTGATTACGCTTGTAGACAGGAGAGGCACATGATCATGCACA
AGCGCACCCACACCGGGGAGAAGCCTTACGCCTGCAGCCACTGCGATAAGACCTTCCGCCAGAAGCAGCT
TCTCGACATGCACTTCAAGCGCTATCACGACCCCAACTTCGTCCCTGCGGCTTTTGTCTGTTCTAAGTGT
GGGAAAACATTTACACGTCGGAAAACCATGGCAAGACATGCTGATAATTGTGCTGGCCCAGATGGCGTAG
AGGGGGAAAATGGAGGAGAAACGAAGAAGAGTAAACGTGGAAGAAAAAGAAAGATGCGCTCTAAGAAAGA
AGATTCCTCTGACAGTGAAAATGCTGAACCAGATCTGGACGACAATGAGGATGAGGAGGAGCCTGCCGTA
GAAATTGAACCTGAGCCAGAGCCTCAGCCTGTGACCCCAGCCCCACCACCCGCCAAGAAGCGGAGAGGAC
GACCCCCTGGCAGAACCAACCAGCCCAAACAGAACCAGCCAACAGCTATCATTCAGGTTGAAGACCAGAA
TACAGGTGCAATTGAGAACATTATAGTTGAAGTAAAAAAAGAGCCAGATGCTGAGCCCGCAGAGGGAGAG
GAAGAGGAGGCCCAGCCAGCTGCCACAGATGCCCCCAACGGAGACCTCACGCCCGAGATGATCCTCAGCA
TGATGGACCGG
